LOCUS       N-ybbR_Tau_pOmniBac 6420 bp ds-DNA circular 28-JAN-2020
DEFINITION  .
FEATURES             Location/Qualifiers
     misc_feature    complement(4262..4293)
                     /label="LoxP"
                     /ApEinfo_revcolor=#ff081d
                     /ApEinfo_fwdcolor=#ff081d
     misc_feature    complement(1275..2107)
                     /label="Ori"
                     /ApEinfo_revcolor=#ff081d
                     /ApEinfo_fwdcolor=#ff081d
     misc_feature    3152..3350
                     /label="Tn7R"
                     /ApEinfo_revcolor=#85dae9
                     /ApEinfo_fwdcolor=#85dae9
     misc_feature    1456..1602
                     /label="pMB1 ori (from pUC19, no ROP)"
                     /ApEinfo_revcolor=#b4abac
                     /ApEinfo_fwdcolor=#b4abac
     CDS             complement(3440..4192)
                     /label="PromGenCDS"
                     /ApEinfo_revcolor=#827cb4
                     /ApEinfo_fwdcolor=#827cb4
     enhancer        555..1266
                     /label="1629"
                     /ApEinfo_revcolor=#ff9ccd
                     /ApEinfo_fwdcolor=#ff9ccd
     misc_feature    complement(1495..1602)
                     /label="RNAI"
                     /ApEinfo_revcolor=#f58a5e
                     /ApEinfo_fwdcolor=#f58a5e
     misc_feature    4975..5064
                     /label="Linker TEV"
                     /ApEinfo_revcolor=#ffef86
                     /ApEinfo_fwdcolor=#ffef86
     misc_feature    complement(330..352)
                     /label="T7R (T7 terminator primer)"
                     /ApEinfo_revcolor=#ffef86
                     /ApEinfo_fwdcolor=#ffef86
     misc_feature    6..13
                     /label="mutiple cloning site"
                     /ApEinfo_revcolor=#9eafd2
                     /ApEinfo_fwdcolor=#9eafd2
     enhancer        2163..3127
                     /label="lef2-603"
                     /ApEinfo_revcolor=#ff9ccd
                     /ApEinfo_fwdcolor=#ff9ccd
     polyA_signal    complement(73..264)
                     /label="SV40 late polyA"
                     /ApEinfo_revcolor=#ff9ccd
                     /ApEinfo_fwdcolor=#ff9ccd
     misc_feature    join(5101..6420,1..3)
                     /label="Tau"
                     /ApEinfo_revcolor=#75c6a9
                     /ApEinfo_fwdcolor=#75c6a9
     misc_feature    5821..6198
                     /label="MTBD"
                     /ApEinfo_revcolor=#84b0dc
                     /ApEinfo_fwdcolor=#84b0dc
     misc_feature    5767..5787
                     /label="Feinstein"
                     /ApEinfo_revcolor=#75c6a9
                     /ApEinfo_fwdcolor=#75c6a9
     C_region        388..554
                     /label="Tn7L"
                     /ApEinfo_revcolor=#85dae9
                     /ApEinfo_fwdcolor=#85dae9
     misc_feature    5917..5940
                     /label="R1-R2 IR"
                     /ApEinfo_revcolor=#85dae9
                     /ApEinfo_fwdcolor=#85dae9
     misc_feature    4561..4974
                     /label="ZZ"
                     /ApEinfo_revcolor=#ff0080
                     /ApEinfo_fwdcolor=#ff0080
     misc_feature    5065..5100
                     /label="ybbR"
                     /ApEinfo_revcolor=#f8d3a9
                     /ApEinfo_fwdcolor=#f8d3a9
     misc_feature    1604..2044
                     /label="pMB1 ori (from pUC19, no ROP)"
                     /ApEinfo_revcolor=#b4abac
                     /ApEinfo_fwdcolor=#b4abac
     misc_feature    4300..4325
                     /label="I-CeuI"
                     /ApEinfo_revcolor=#ffef86
                     /ApEinfo_fwdcolor=#ffef86
     misc_recomb     4263..4296
                     /label="LoxP"
                     /ApEinfo_revcolor=#f58a5e
                     /ApEinfo_fwdcolor=#f58a5e
ORIGIN
        1 taatgagctt gtcgagaagt actagaggat cataatcagc cataccacat ttgtagaggt
       61 tttacttgct ttaaaaaacc tcccacacct ccccctgaac ctgaaacata aaatgaatgc
      121 aattgttgtt gttaacttgt ttattgcagc ttataatggt tacaaataaa gcaatagcat
      181 cacaaatttc acaaataaag catttttttc actgcattct agttgtggtt tgtccaaact
      241 catcaatgta tcttatcatg tctggatctg atcactgctt gagcctagaa gatccggctg
      301 ctaacaaagc ccgaaaggaa gctgagttgg ctgctgccac cgctgagcaa taactatcat
      361 aacccctagg gtatacccat ctaattggaa ccagataagt gaaatctagt tccaaactat
      421 tttgtcattt ttaattttcg tattagctta cgacgctaca cccagttccc atctattttg
      481 tcactcttcc ctaaataatc cttaaaaact ccatttccac ccctcccagt tcccaactat
      541 tttgtccgcc cacaaccggt ggaggaaatt ctccttgaag tttccctggt gttcaaagta
      601 aaggagtttg caccagacgc acctctgttc actggtccgg cgtattaaaa cacgatacat
      661 tgttattagt acatttatta agcgctagat tctgtgcgtt gttgatttac agacaattgt
      721 tgtacgtatt ttaataattc attaaattta taatctttag ggtggtatgt tagagcgaaa
      781 atcaaatgat tttcagcgtc tttatatctg aatttaaata ttaaatcctc aatagatttg
      841 taaaataggt ttcgattagt ttcaaacaag ggttgttttt ccgaaccgat ggctggacta
      901 tctaatggat tttcgctcaa cgccacaaaa cttgccaaat cttgtagcag caatctagct
      961 ttgtcgatat tcgtttgtgt tttgttttgt aataaaggtt cgacgtcgtt caaaatatta
     1021 tgcgcttttg tatttctttc atcactgtcg ttagtgtaca attgactcga cgtaaacacg
     1081 ttaaatagag cttggacata tttaacatcg ggcgtgttag ctttattagg ccgattatcg
     1141 tcgtcgtccc aaccctcgtc gttagaagtt gcttccgaag acgattttgc catagccaca
     1201 cgacgcctat taattgtgtc ggctaacacg tccgcgatca aatttgtagt tgagcttttt
     1261 ggaattaccg gttgacttgg gtcaactgtc agaccaagtt tactcatata tactttagat
     1321 tgatttaaaa cttcattttt aatttaaaag gatctaggtg aagatccttt ttgataatct
     1381 catgaccaaa atcccttaac gtgagttttc gttccactga gcgtcagacc ccgtagaaaa
     1441 gatcaaagga tcttcttgag atcctttttt tctgcgcgta atctgctgct tgcaaacaaa
     1501 aaaaccaccg ctaccagcgg tggtttgttt gccggatcaa gagctaccaa ctctttttcc
     1561 gaaggtaact ggcttcagca gagcgcagat accaaatact gttcttctag tgtagccgta
     1621 gttaggccac cacttcaaga actctgtagc accgcctaca tacctcgctc tgctaatcct
     1681 gttaccagtg gctgctgcca gtggcgataa gtcgtgtctt accgggttgg actcaagacg
     1741 atagttaccg gataaggcgc agcggtcggg ctgaacgggg ggttcgtgca cacagcccag
     1801 cttggagcga acgacctaca ccgaactgag atacctacag cgtgagctat gagaaagcgc
     1861 cacgcttccc gaagggagaa aggcggacag gtatccggta agcggcaggg tcggaacagg
     1921 agagcgcacg agggagcttc cagggggaaa cgcctggtat ctttatagtc ctgtcgggtt
     1981 tcgccacctc tgacttgagc gtcgattttt gtgatgctcg tcaggggggc ggagcctatg
     2041 gaaaaacgcc agcaacgcgg cctttttacg gttcctggcc ttttgctggc cttttgctca
     2101 catgttcttt cctgcgttat cccctgattg acttgggtcg ctcttcctgt ggatgcgcag
     2161 gtatgtacag gaagaggttt atactaaact gttacattgc aaacgtggtt tcgtgtgcca
     2221 agtgtgaaaa ccgatgttta atcaaggctc tgacgcattt ctacaaccac gactctaagt
     2281 gtgtgggtga agtcatgcat cttttaatca aatcccaaga tgtgtataaa ccaccaaact
     2341 gccaaaaaat gaaaactgtc gacaagctct gtccgtttgc tggcaactgc aagggtctca
     2401 atcctatttg taattattga ataataaaac aattataaat gtcaaatttg ttttttatta
     2461 acgatacaaa ccaaacgcaa caagaacatt tgtagtatta tctataattg aaaacgcgta
     2521 gttataatcg ctgaggtaat atttaaaatc attttcaaat gattcacagt taatttgcga
     2581 caatataatt ttattttcac ataaactaga cgccttgtcg tcttcttctt cgtattcctt
     2641 ctctttttca tttttctctt cataaaaatt aacatagtta ttatcgtatc catatatgta
     2701 tctatcgtat agagtaaatt ttttgttgtc ataaatatat atgtcttttt taatggggtg
     2761 tatagtaccg ctgcgcatag tttttctgta atttacaaca gtgctatttt ctggtagttc
     2821 ttcggagtgt gttgctttaa ttattaaatt tatataatca atgaatttgg gatcgtcggt
     2881 tttgtacaat atgttgccgg catagtacgc agcttcttct agttcaatta caccattttt
     2941 tagcagcacc ggattaacat aactttccaa aatgttgtac gaaccgttaa acaaaaacag
     3001 ttcacctccc ttttctatac tattgtctgc gagcagttgt ttgttgttaa aaataacagc
     3061 cattgtaatg agacgcacaa actaatatca caaactggaa atgtctatca atatatagtt
     3121 gctgattgcg cagatgccct gcgtaagcgg gtgtgggcgg acaataaagt cttaaactga
     3181 acaaaataga tctaaactat gacaataaag tcttaaacta gacagaatag ttgtaaactg
     3241 aaatcagtcc agttatgctg tgaaaaagca tactggactt ttgttatggc taaagcaaac
     3301 tcttcatttt ctgaagtgca aattgcccgt cgtattaaag aggggcgtgg ccaagggcat
     3361 gtaaagacta tattcgcggc gttgtgacaa tttaccgaac aactccgcgg ccgggaagcc
     3421 gatctcggct tgaacgaatt gttaggtggc ggtacttggg tcgatatcaa agtgcatcac
     3481 ttcttcccgt atgcccaact ttgtatagag agccactgcg ggatcgtcac cgtaatctgc
     3541 ttgcacgtag atcacataag caccaagcgc gttggcctca tgcttgagga gattgatgag
     3601 cgcggtggca atgccctgcc tccggtgctc gccggagact gcgagatcat agatatagat
     3661 ctcactacgc ggctgctcaa acttgggcag aacgtaagcc gcgagagcgc caacaaccgc
     3721 ttcttggtcg aaggcagcaa gcgcgatgaa tgtcttacta cggagcaagt tcccgaggta
     3781 atcggagtcc ggctgatgtt gggagtaggt ggctacgtct ccgaactcac gaccgaaaag
     3841 atcaagagca gcccgcatgg atttgacttg gtcagggccg agcctacatg tgcgaatgat
     3901 gcccatactt gagccaccta actttgtttt agggcgactg ccctgctgcg taacatcgtt
     3961 gctgctgcgt aacatcgttg ctgctccata acatcaaaca tcgacccacg gcgtaacgcg
     4021 cttgctgctt ggatgcccga ggcatagact gtacaaaaaa acagtcataa caagccatga
     4081 aaaccgccac tgcgccgtta ccaccgctgc gttcggtcaa ggttctggac cagttgcgtg
     4141 agcgcatacg ctacttgcat tacagtttac gaaccgaaca ggcttatgtc aactgggttc
     4201 gtgccttcat ccgtttccac ggtgtgcgtc acccggcaac cttgggcagc agcgaagtcg
     4261 ccataacttc gtatagcata cattatacga agttatctgt aactataacg gtcctaaggt
     4321 agcgagttta aacactagta tcgattcgcg acctactccg gaatattaat agatcatgga
     4381 gataattaaa atgataacca tctcgcaaat aaataagtat tttactgttt tcgtaacagt
     4441 tttgtaataa aaaaacctat aaatattccg gattattcat accgtcccac catcgggcgc
     4501 ggatctcggt ccgaaaccAT GTCGTACTAC CATCACCATC ACCATCACca tcacggttct
     4561 ATGTGCatgg caggccttgc gcaacacgat gaagccgtgg acaacaaatt caacaaagaa
     4621 caacaaaacg cgttctatga gatcttacat ttacctaact taaacgaaga acaacgaaac
     4681 gccttcatcc aaagtttaaa agatgaccca agccaaagcg ctaacctttt agcagaagct
     4741 aaaaagctaa atgatgctca ggcgccgaaa gtagacaaca aattcaacaa agaacaacaa
     4801 aacgcgttct atgagatctt acatttacct aacttaaacg aagaacaacg aaacgccttc
     4861 atccaaagtt taaaagatga cccaagccaa agcgctaacc ttttagcaga agctaaaaag
     4921 ctaaatgatg ctcaggcgcc gaaagtagac gcaaattccg cggggaagtc aaccgattat
     4981 gatattccaa ctactgctag cgagaaccta tatttccagg gaGATTATGA TATCCCTACG
     5041 ACTGAGAATC TTTATTTTCA GGGCatgGAC TCATTGGAGT TTATCGCATC AAAGCTCGCA
     5101 gctgagcccc gccaggagtt cgaagtgatg gaagatcacg ctgggacgta cgggttgggg
     5161 gacaggaaag atcagggggg ctacaccatg caccaagacc aagagggtga cacggacgct
     5221 ggcctgaaag aatctcccct gcagaccccc actgaggacg gatctgagga accgggctct
     5281 gaaacctctg atgctaagag cactccaaca gcggaagatg tgacagcacc cttagtggat
     5341 gagggagctc ccggcaagca ggctgccgcg cagccccaca cggagatccc agaaggaacc
     5401 acagctgaag aagcaggcat tggagacacc cccagcctgg aagacgaagc tgctggtcac
     5461 gtgacccaag ctcgcatggt cagtaaaagc aaagacggga ctggaagcga tgacaaaaaa
     5521 gccaaggggg ctgatggtaa aacgaagatc gccacaccgc ggggagcagc ccctccaggc
     5581 cagaagggcc aggccaacgc caccaggatt ccagcaaaaa ccccgcccgc tccaaagaca
     5641 ccacccagct ctggtgaacc tccaaaatca ggggatcgca gcggctacag cagccccggc
     5701 tccccaggca ctcccggcag ccgctcccgc accccgtccc ttccaacccc acccacccgg
     5761 gagcccaaga aggtggcagt ggtccgtact ccacccaagt cgccgtcttc cgccaagagc
     5821 cgcctgnnnn nnnnnnnnnn nnnnnnnnnn nnnnnnnnnn nnnnnnnnnn nnnnnnnnnn
     5881 nnnnnnnnnn nnnnnnnnnn nnnnnnnnnn nnnnnnnnnn nnnnnnnnnn nnnnnnnnnn
     5941 nnnnnnnnnn nnnnnnnnnn nnnnnnnnnn nnnnnnnnnn nnnnnnnnnn nnnnnnnnnn
     6001 nnnnnnnnnn nnnnnnnnnn nnnnnnnnnn nnnnnnnnnn nnnnnnnnnn nnnnnnnnnn
     6061 nnnnnnnnnn nnnnnnnnnn nnnnnnnnnn nnnnnnnnnn nnnnnnnnnn nnnnnnnnnn
     6121 nnnnnnnnnn nnnnnnnnnn nnnnnnnnnn nnnnnnnnnn nnnnnnnnnn nnnnnnnnnn
     6181 nnnnnnnnnn nnnnnnnnnn nnnnnnnnnn nnnacccaca agctgacctt ccgcgagaac
     6241 gccaaagcca agacagacca cggggcggag atcgtgtaca agtcgccagt ggtgtctggg
     6301 gacacgtctc cacggcatct cagcaatgtc tcctccaccg gcagcatcga catggtagac
     6361 tcgccccagc tcgccacgct agctgacgag gtgtctgcct ccctggccaa gcagggtttg
//
