>Addgene plasmid #159717 | pOmnibac_ZZ_linker_ybbR_Tau | addgene full sequence | sequence record 313606 | Addgene NGS Result
GATCATAGATATAGATCTCACTACGCGGCTGCTCAAACTTGGGCAGAACGTAAGCCGCGAGAGCGCCAAC
AACCGCTTCTTGGTCGAAGGCAGCAAGCGCGATGAATGTCTTACTACGGAGCAAGTTCCCGAGGTAATCG
GAGTCCGGCTGATGTTGGGAGTAGGTGGCTACGTCTCCGAACTCACGACCGAAAAGATCAAGAGCAGCCC
GCATGGATTTGACTTGGTCAGGGCCGAGCCTACATGTGCGAATGATGCCCATACTTGAGCCACCTAACTT
TGTTTTAGGGCGACTGCCCTGCTGCGTAACATCGTTGCTGCTGCGTAACATCGTTGCTGCTCCATAACAT
CAAACATCGACCCACGGCGTAACGCGCTTGCTGCTTGGATGCCCGAGGCATAGACTGTACAAAAAAACAG
TCATAACAAGCCATGAAAACCGCCACTGCGCCGTTACCACCGCTGCGTTCGGTCAAGGTTCTGGACCAGT
TGCGTGAGCGCATACGCTACTTGCATTACAGTTTACGAACCGAACAGGCTTATGTCAACTGGGTTCGTGC
CTTCATCCGTTTCCACGGTGTGCGTCACCCGGCAACCTTGGGCAGCAGCGAAGTCGCCATAACTTCGTAT
AGCATACATTATACGAAGTTATCTGTAACTATAACGGTCCTAAGGTAGCGAGTTTAAACACTAGTATCGA
TTCGCGACCTACTCCGGAATATTAATAGATCATGGAGATAATTAAAATGATAACCATCTCGCAAATAAAT
AAGTATTTTACTGTTTTCGTAACAGTTTTGTAATAAAAAAACCTATAAATATTCCGGATTATTCATACCG
TCCCACCATCGGGCGCGGATCTCGGTCCGAAACCATGTCGTACTACCATCACCATCACCATCACCATCAC
GGTTCTATGTGCATGGCAGGCCTTGCGCAACACGATGAAGCCGTGGACAACAAATTCAACAAAGAACAAC
AAAACGCGTACTATGAGATCTTACATTTACCTAACTTAAACGAAGGACAACGAAACGCCTTCATCCAAAG
TTTAAAAGATGACCCAAGCCAAAGCGCTAACCTTTTAGCAGAAGCTAAAAAGCTAAATGATGCTCAGGCG
CCGAAAGTAGACAACAAATTCAACAAAGAACAACAAAACGCGTTCTATGAGATCTTACATTTACCTAACT
TAAACGAAGAACAACGAAACGCCTTCATCCAAAGTTTAAAAGATGACCCAAGCCAAAGCGCTAACCTTTT
AGCAGAAGCTGAAAAGCTAAATGATGCTCAGGCGCCGAAAGTAGACGCAAATTCCGCGGGGAAGTCAACC
GATTATGATATTCCAACTACTGCTAGCGAGAACCTATATTTCCAGGGAGATTATGATATCCCTACGACTG
AGAATCTTTATTTTCAGGGCATGGACTCATTGGAGTTTATCGCATCAAAGCTCGCAGCTGAGCCCCGCCA
GGAGTTCGAAGTGATGGAAGATCACGCTGGGACGTACGGGTTGGGGGACAGGAAAGATCAGGGGGGCTAC
ACCATGCACCAAGACCAAGAGGGTGACACGGACGCTGGCCTGAAAGAATCTCCCCTGCAGACCCCCACTG
AGGACGGATCTGAGGAACCGGGCTCTGAAACCTCTGATGCTAAGAGCACTCCAACAGCGGAAGATGTGAC
AGCACCCTTAGTGGATGAGGGAGCTCCCGGCAAGCAGGCTGCCGCGCAGCCCCACACGGAGATCCCAGAA
GGAACCACAGCTGAAGAAGCAGGCATTGGAGACACCCCCAGCCTGGAAGACGAAGCTGCTGGTCACGTGA
CCCAAGCTCGCATGGTCAGTAAAAGCAAAGACGGGACTGGAAGCGATGACAAAAAAGCCAAGGGGGCTGA
TGGTAAAACGAAGATCGCCACACCGCGGGGAGCAGCCCCTCCAGGCCAGAAGGGCCAGGCCAACGCCACC
AGGATTCCAGCAAAAACCCCGCCCGCTCCAAAGACACCACCCAGCTCTGGTGAACCTCCAAAATCAGGGG
ATCGCAGCGGCTACAGCAGCCCCGGCTCCCCAGGCACTCCCGGCAGCCGCTCCCGCACCCCGTCCCTTCC
AACCCCACCCACCCGGGAGCCCAAGAAGGTGGCAGTGGTCCGTACTCCACCCAAGTCGCCGTCTTCCGCC
AAGAGCCGCCTG
[387 nt withheld, positions 2183-2569]
ACCCACAAGCTGACCTTCCGCGAGAACGCCAAAGCCAAGACAGACCACGGGGCGGAGATCGTGTACAAGT
CGCCAGTGGTGTCTGGGGACACGTCTCCACGGCATCTCAGCAATGTCTCCTCCACCGGCAGCATCGACAT
GGTAGACTCGCCCCAGCTCGCCACGCTAGCTGACGAGGTGTCTGCCTCCCTGGCCAAGCAGGGTTTGTAA
TGAGCTTGTCGAGAAGTACTAGAGGATCATAATCAGCCATACCACATTTGTAGAGGTTTTACTTGCTTTA
AAAAACCTCCCACACCTCCCCCTGAACCTGAAACATAAAATGAATGCAATTGTTGTTGTTAACTTGTTTA
TTGCAGCTTATAATGGTTACAAATAAAGCAATAGCATCACAAATTTCACAAATAAAGCATTTTTTTCACT
GCATTCTAGTTGTGGTTTGTCCAAACTCATCAATGTATCTTATCATGTCTGGATCTGATCACTGCTTGAG
CCTAGAAGATCCGGCTGCTAACAAAGCCCGAAAGGAAGCTGAGTTGGCTGCTGCCACCGCTGAGCAATAA
CTATCATAACCCCTAGGGTATACCCATCTAATTGGAACCAGATAAGTGAAATCTAGTTCCAAACTATTTT
GTCATTTTTAATTTTCGTATTAGCTTACGACGCTACACCCAGTTCCCATCTATTTTGTCACTCTTCCCTA
AATAATCCTTAAAAACTCCATTTCCACCCCTCCCAGTTCCCAACTATTTTGTCCGCCCACAACCGGTGGA
GGAAATTCTCCTTGAAGTTTCCCTGGTGTTCAAAGTAAAGGAGTTTGCACCAGACGCACCTCTGTTCACT
GGTCCGGCGTATTAAAACACGATACATTGTTATTAGTACATTTATTAAGCGCTAGATTCTGTGCGTTGTT
GATTTACAGACAATTGTTGTACGTATTTTAATAATTCATTAAATTTATAATCTTTAGGGTGGTATGTTAG
AGCGAAAATCAAATGATTTTCAGCGTCTTTATATCTGAATTTAAATATTAAATCCTCAATAGATTTGTAA
AATAGGTTTCGATTAGTTTCAAACAAGGGTTGTTTTTCCGAACCGATGGCTGGACTATCTAATGGATTTT
CGCTCAACGCCACAAAACTTGCCAAATCTTGTAGCAGCAATCTAGCTTTGTCGATATTCGTTTGTGTTTT
GTTTTGTAATAAAGGTTCGACGTCGTTCAAAATATTATGCGCTTTTGTATTTCTTTCATCACTGTCGTTA
GTGTACAATTGACTCGACGTAAACACGTTAAATAGAGCTTGGACATATTTAACATCGGGCGTGTTAGCTT
TATTAGGCCGATTATCGTCGTCGTCCCAACCCTCGTCGTTAGAAGTTGCTTCCGAAGACGATTTTGCCAT
AGCCACACGACGCCTATTAATTGTGTCGGCTAACACGTCCGCGATCAAATTTGTAGTTGAGCTTTTTGGA
ATTACCGGTTGACTTGGGTCAACTGTCAGACCAAGTTTACTCATATATACTTTAGATTGATTTAAAACTT
CATTTTTAATTTAAAAGGATCTAGGTGAAGATCCTTTTTGATAATCTCATGACCAAAATCCCTTAACGTG
AGTTTTCGTTCCACTGAGCGTCAGACCCCGTAGAAAAGATCAAAGGATCTTCTTGAGATCCTTTTTTTCT
GCGCGTAATCTGCTGCTTGCAAACAAAAAAACCACCGCTACCAGCGGTGGTTTGTTTGCCGGATCAAGAG
CTACCAACTCTTTTTCCGAAGGTAACTGGCTTCAGCAGAGCGCAGATACCAAATACTGTTCTTCTAGTGT
AGCCGTAGTTAGGCCACCACTTCAAGAACTCTGTAGCACCGCCTACATACCTCGCTCTGCTAATCCTGTT
ACCAGTGGCTGCTGCCAGTGGCGATAAGTCGTGTCTTACCGGGTTGGACTCAAGACGATAGTTACCGAAT
AAGGCGCAGCGGTCGGGCTGAACGGGGGGTTCGTGCACACAGCCCAGCTTGGAGCGAACGACCTACACCG
AACTGAGATACCTACAGCGTGAGCTATGAGAAAGCGCCACGCTTCCCGAAGGGAGAAAGGCGGACAGGTA
TCCGGTAAGCGGCAGGGTCGGAACAGGAGAGCGCACGAGGGAGCTTCCAGGGGGAAACGCCTGGTATCTT
TATAGTCCTGTCGGGTTTCGCCACCTCTGACTTGAGCGTCGATTTTTGTGATGCTCGTCAGGGGGGCGGA
GCCTATGGAAAAACGCCAGCAACGCGGCCTTTTTACGGTTCCTGGCCTTTTGCTGGCCTTTTGCTCACAT
GTTCTTTCCTGCGTTATCCCCTGATTGACTTGGGTCGCTCTTCCTGTGGATGCGCAGGTATGTACAGGAA
GAGGTTTATACTAAACTGTTACATTGCAAACGTGGTTTCGTGTGCCAAGTGTGAAAACCGATGTTTAATC
AAGGCTCTGACGCATTTCTACAACCACGACTCTAAGTGTGTGGGTGAAGTCATGCATGCATCTTTTAATC
AAATCCCAAGATGTGTATAAACCACCAAACTGCCAAAAAATGAAAACTGTCGACAAGCTCTGTCCGTTTG
CTGGCAACTGCAAGGGTCTCAATCCTATTTGTAATTATTGAATAATAAAACAATTATAAATGTCAAATTT
GTTTTTTATTAACGATACAAACCAAACGCAACAAGAACATTTGTAGTATTATCTATAATTGAAAACGCGT
AGTTATAATCGCTGAGGTAATATTTAAAATCATTTTCAAATGATTCACAGTTAATTTGCGACAATATAAT
TTTATTTTCACATAAACTAGACGCCTTGTCGTCTTCTTCTTCGTATTCCTTCTCTTTTTCATTTTTCTCT
TCATAAAAATTAACATAGTTATTATCGTATCCATATATGTATCTATCGTATAGAGTAAATTTTTTGTTGT
CATAAATATATATGTCTTTTTTAATGGGGTGTATAGTACCGCTGCGCATAGTTTTTCTGTAATTTACAAC
AGTGCTATTTTCTGGTAGTTCTTCGGAGTGTGTTGCTTTAATTATTAAATTTATATAATCAATGAATTTG
GGATCGTCGGTTTTGTACAATATGTTGCCGGCATAGTACGCAGCTTCTTCTAGTTCAATTACACCATTTT
TTAGCAGCACCGGATTAACATAACTTTCCAAAATGTTGTACGAACCGTTAAACAAAAACAGTTCACCTCC
CTTTTCTATACTATTGTCTGCGAGCAGTTGTTTGTTGTTAAAAATAACAGCCATTGTAATGAGACGCACA
AACTAATATCACAAACTGGAAATGTCTATCAATATATAGTTGCTGATTGCGCAGATGCCCTGCGTAAGCG
GGTGTGGGCGGACAATAAAGTCTTAAACTGAACAAAATAGATCTAAACTATGACAATAAAGTCTTAAACT
AGACAGAATAGTTGTAAACTGAAATCAGTCCAGTTATGCTGTGAAAAAGCATACTGGACTTTTGTTATGG
CTAAAGCAAACTCTTCATTTTCTGAAGTGCAAATTGCCCGTCGTATTAAAGAGGGGCGTGGCCAAGGGCA
TGTAAAGACTATATTCGCGGCGTTGTGACAATTTACCGAACAACTCCGCGGCCGGGAAGCCGATCTCGGC
TTGAACGAATTGTTAGGTGGCGGTACTTGGGTCGATATCAAAGTGCATCACTTCTTCCCGTATGCCCAAC
TTTGTATAGAGAGCCACTGCGGGATCGTCACCGTAATCTGCTTGCACGTAGATCACATAAGCACCAAGCG
CGTTGGCCTCATGCTTGAGGAGATTGATGAGCGCGGTGGCAATGCCCTGCCTCCGGTGCTCGCCGGAGAC
TGCGA
Features (pLannotate 1.2.2; 18 found; start..end, strand, type, name):
    520..548     -  promoter       Pc promoter: intI1 (promoter lies within the coding sequence); class 1 integron promoter
    619..652     +  protein_bind   loxP: Cre-mediated recombination occurs in the 8-bp core sequence (GCATACAT). Cre recombinase
    729..820     +  promoter       polyhedrin promoter: polh from Autographa californica; promoter for the baculovirus polyhedrin gene
    887..907     +  CDS            7xHis: 6xHis affinity tag
    953..1126    +  CDS            ProtA: IgG-binding unit of Staphylococcus aureus protein A
   1130..1300    +  CDS            ProtA: IgG-binding unit of Staphylococcus aureus protein A
   1399..1419    +  CDS            capTEV™ (fragment): composite tag for in vivo biotinylation, TEV protease cleavage, and 6xHis tagging
   1457..2776    +  CDS            MAPT (sequence partly withheld): TAU_SPECI - Experimental evidence at protein level: Swiss-Prot protein existence level 1. Promotes microtubule assembly and stability, and might be involved in the establishment and maintenance of neuronal polarity. The C-terminus binds axonal microtubules while the N-terminus binds neural plasma membrane components, suggesting that tau functions as a linker protein between both. Axonal polarity is predetermined by tau localization (in the neuronal cell) in the domain of the cell body defined by the centrosome. The short isoforms allow plasticity of the cytoskeleton whereas the longer isoforms
   2804..2887    +  CDS            large T antigen (fragment): large T antigen from SV40 (simian virus 40)
   2910..3044    +  polyA_signal   SV40 poly(A) signal: SV40 polyadenylation signal
   3073..3122    +  CDS            SET1 (fragment): solubility-enhancement tag derived from T7 phage gene 10B
   3165..3330    -  mobile_element Tn7L: mini-Tn7 element (left end of the Tn7 transposon) Tn7
   3337..4042    +  misc_recomb    baculovirus recombination region (ORF1629): contains part of ORF1629
   4232..4820    +  rep_origin     ori: high-copy-number ColE1/pMB1/pBR322/pUC origin of replication
   4936..5076    +  CDS            LEF-2 (fragment): LEF2_NPVAC - Experimental evidence at protein level: Swiss-Prot protein existence level 1. Plays an essential role in viral DNA replication. Does not seem to participate in the initiation step but is rather important for the amplification of DNA. Also required for expression from the vp39 and polh promoters. From Autographa californica nuclear polyhedrosis virus (AcMNPV).
   5076..5903    +  misc_recomb    baculovirus recombination region (lef2/ORF603): contains ORF603 and part of lef2
   5932..6155    -  mobile_element Tn7R: mini-Tn7 element (right end of the Tn7 transposon) Tn7
   6222..331     -  CDS            GmR (across the origin): gentamycin acetyltransferase; aacC1; confers resistance to gentamycin
