[The description below was written by a language model from this plasmid's Addgene catalogue record, the feature table of its GenBank file and pLannotate feature annotations shown in this document.]
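Description:
pOmnibac_ZZ_linker_ybbR_Tau is a roughly 6.4 kb baculovirus transfer plasmid built on the pOmnibac backbone for producing human microtubule-associated protein tau in Sf9 insect cells. It is maintained in E. coli through a high-copy pMB1/pUC-type origin and selected with gentamicin via an acetyltransferase gene driven by an integron-type Pc promoter. The backbone offers more than one route into a baculovirus genome. Tn7L and Tn7R ends flank the expression cassette and gentamicin marker, allowing Tn7 transposition into a bacmid. The ORF1629 and lef2/ORF603 homology regions permit homologous recombination with linearised viral DNA. A loxP site and an I-CeuI homing endonuclease site lie just upstream of the cassette; elements of this kind are typically used for Cre-mediated plasmid fusion or for assembling multigene constructs.

The payload is expressed from the very late AcMNPV polyhedrin promoter and terminated by an SV40 polyadenylation signal. The open reading frame begins with a short polyhistidine stretch detected by automated annotation, followed by the ZZ tag, which consists of two IgG-binding units derived from Staphylococcus aureus protein A and is used for capture on IgG resin. A linker containing a TEV protease site comes next, so the affinity tag can be cleaved off. It is followed by a ybbR peptide, a short substrate for Sfp phosphopantetheinyl transferase that permits site-specific covalent attachment of fluorophores or other probes. The 1323 bp insert encodes the 441-residue Tau-F isoform of MAPT, with the depositor's annotations marking the microtubule-binding region. The stated purpose is expression of tagged tau in Sf9 cells. The design suits purification of N-terminally labelable tau, for instance for in vitro fluorescence studies of microtubules and motor regulation, the subject of the associated publication.
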