Addgene plasmid #159717: pOmnibac_ZZ_linker_ybbR_Tau
Purpose: Expresses tau in Sf9 cells with a ZZ affinity tag and a ybbR tag
Depositing lab: Ahmet Yildiz. Depositing organization: University of California, Berkeley. Publication: Structural and functional insight into regulation of kinesin-1 by microtubule-associated protein MAP7. Ferro LS, Fang Q, Eshun-Wilson L, Fernandes J, Jack A, Farrell DP, Golcuk M, Huijben T, Costa K, Gur M, DiMaio F, Nogales E, Yildiz A. Science. 2022 Jan 21;375(6578):326-331. doi: 10.1126/science.abf6154. Epub 2022 Jan 20. PubMed 35050657.
Backbone
  Vector backbone: pOmnibac
  Total vector size (bp): 6420
  Vector type: Insect Expression
Growth in bacteria
  Bacterial resistance: Gentamicin, 10 μg/mL
  Growth temperature: 37°C
  Growth strain: DH5alpha
  Copy number: Unknown
Gene/Insert
  Gene/Insert name: Microtubule-associated protein tau (alt names: Tau (Isoform Tau-F), Tau 441; UniProtKB - P10636 (TAU_HUMAN))
  Species: H. sapiens (human)
  Insert size (bp): 1323
  Entrez Gene: MAPT (a.k.a. DDPAC, FTD1, FTDP-17, MAPTL, MSTD, MTBT1, MTBT2, PPND, PPP1R103, TAU, Tau-PHF6, tau-40)
  Tag / fusion protein: ZZ affinity tag, ybbR tag (N terminal on insert)
Terms and licenses: Academic/Nonprofit Terms; Industry Terms: Not Available to Industry
How to cite: pOmnibac_ZZ_linker_ybbR_Tau was a gift from Ahmet Yildiz (Addgene plasmid # 159717 ; http://n2t.net/addgene:159717 ; RRID:Addgene_159717)
